Addgene plasmid #49624: pTH-HD(C)-mVenus
Purpose: (Empty Backbone) Destination Vector for TALEColor-mVenus
Depositing lab: Thoru Pederson. Depositing organization: University of Massachusetts, Worcester. Publication: Visualization of repetitive DNA sequences in human chromosomes with transcription activator-like effectors. Ma H, Reyes-Gutierrez P, Pederson T. Proc Natl Acad Sci U S A. 2013 Dec 9. 10.1073/pnas.1319097110 PubMed 24324157.
Backbone
  Vector backbone: pcDNA4/TO
  Backbone manufacturer: Invitrogen
  Backbone size (bp): 5500
  Vector type: Mammalian Expression, TALEN
  Promoter: CMV
  Selectable markers: Hygromycin
Growth in bacteria
  Bacterial resistance: Chloramphenicol and Ampicillin, 25 & 100 μg/mL
  Growth temperature: 37°C
  Growth strain: ccdB Survival
  Copy number: High Copy
Gene/Insert
  Cloning method: Restriction Enzyme
Terms and licenses: Academic/Nonprofit Terms; Industry Terms: Not Available to Industry
Depositor comments: This destination vector for TALEs is compatible with the Zhang Lab TALE Toolbox.
How to cite: pTH-HD(C)-mVenus was a gift from Thoru Pederson (Addgene plasmid # 49624 ; http://n2t.net/addgene:49624 ; RRID:Addgene_49624)
