[The description below was written by a language model from this plasmid's Addgene catalogue record and pLannotate feature annotations shown in this document.]
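Description:
pTH-HD(C)-mVenus is an empty mammalian expression destination vector, built on the pcDNA4/TO backbone, for assembling custom TALE DNA-binding domains fused to the yellow fluorescent protein mVenus ("TALEColor-mVenus"). It replicates in E. coli from a high-copy ColE1/pUC-type origin, carries an f1 origin, and is selected with ampicillin (AmpR) together with chloramphenicol. Because the cloning site holds a ccdB counter-selection cassette, the unmodified vector is maintained in a ccdB-tolerant strain. For selection in mammalian cells, an SV40 promoter drives a hygromycin resistance gene. A short bleomycin-resistance fragment just downstream of it appears to be a remnant of the original backbone marker.

The expression unit begins with the CMV enhancer and promoter, followed by short tet-operator matches consistent with the tetracycline-regulatable CMV/TO promoter of the parent backbone. Downstream lies an N-terminal TALE fragment (annotated by similarity to avrXa10), then a stuffer carrying a chloramphenicol acetyltransferase gene, a partial ccdA and an intact ccdB. After the stuffer come a C-terminal TALE fragment (annotated as avrBs3), the mVenus coding sequence and a bGH polyadenylation signal. Replacing the CmR/ccdB stuffer with an assembled array of TALE repeats should yield a continuous TALE–mVenus fusion, while ccdB toxicity eliminates uncut parental plasmid in standard strains. The "HD(C)" in the name suggests that the fixed final half-repeat carries the HD diresidue, which specifies cytosine, though the record does not say so.

The depositor notes that the vector is compatible with a widely used TALE assembly toolbox. The associated publication used such fluorescent TALEs to visualise repetitive DNA sequences in human chromosomes.
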