Features (pLannotate 1.2.2; 28 found; start..end, strand, type, name):
     27..79      -  misc_feature   bom (fragment): basis of mobility region from pBR322
    234..613     +  enhancer       CMV enhancer: human cytomegalovirus immediate early enhancer
    614..817     +  promoter       CMV promoter: human cytomegalovirus (CMV) immediate early promoter
    819..838     +  promoter       PLtetO-1 promoter (fragment): modified phage lambda PL promoter with tet operator sites (Lutz and Bujard, 1997)
    840..859     +  promoter       PLtetO-1 promoter (fragment): modified phage lambda PL promoter with tet operator sites (Lutz and Bujard, 1997)
    867..900     +  promoter       TRE3GV promoter (fragment): 3rd-generation Tet-responsive promoter that can be activated by binding of Tet-On® 3G, optimized for retroviral and lentiviral vectors
   1076..1543    +  CDS            avrXa10 (fragment): AVX10_XANOO - Experimental evidence at protein level: Swiss-Prot protein existence level 1. Avirulence protein. Induces the hypersensitive response (HR)in rice plants carrying the resistance gene Xa10. Activity depends on the presence of the core repeat domains; replacement with repeat domains from other proteins (AvrBs3 of X.euvesicatoria (AC P14727) or AvrXa7 of this organism) does not elicit the HR. Probably acts as a transcription factor in its host plant (rice) to induce plant resistance or disease. From Xanthomonas oryzae pv. oryzae.
   1574..1604    +  promoter       lac UV5 promoter: E. coli lac promoter with an "up" mutation
   1628..1657    +  promoter       cat promoter (fragment): promoter of the E. coli cat gene encoding chloramphenicol acetyltransferase
   1658..2317    +  CDS            CmR: chloramphenicol acetyltransferase; cat; confers resistance to chloramphenicol
   2496..2654    +  CDS            ccdA (fragment): CCDA_ECO57 - Also known as H, letA. Experimental evidence at protein level: Swiss-Prot protein existence level 1. Antitoxin component of a type II toxin-antitoxin (TA) system which inhibits the post-segregational killing (PSK) of plasmid-free cells, also referred to as a plasmid addiction system. Binds to and blocks the activity of CcdB; will also remove bound CcdB protein from the CcdB-GyrA complex by forming a CcdA-CcdB complex, a process termed rejuvenation. Functions as a transcriptional corepressor for the ccdAB operon, repression also requires CcdB (By similarity). From Escherichia coli
   2659..2961    +  CDS            ccdB: CCDB_ECOLI - Also known as G, letB, letD. Experimental evidence at protein level: Swiss-Prot protein existence level 1. Toxic component of a type II toxin-antitoxin (TA) system, functioning in plasmid maintainence. Responsible for the post- segregational killing (PSK) of plasmid-free cells, also referred to as a plasmid addiction system. Half-life of over 2 hours. Cell killing by CcdB is accompanied by filamentation, defects in chromosome and plasmid segregation, defects in cell division, formation of anucleate cells, decreased DNA synthesis and plasmid loss. Interferes with the activity of DN
   3073..3261    +  CDS            avrBs3 (fragment): AVRB3_XANEU - Experimental evidence at protein level: Swiss-Prot protein existence level 1. Avirulence protein. Acts as a transcription factor in C.annuum plants. In susceptible plants lacking the Bs3 resistance gene induces expression of a number of genes, including genes homologous to a family of auxin-induced genes, alpha-expansin genes, pectate lyase, anthocyanidin glucoside rhamnosyl transferase and at least one transcription factor, UPA20. Their expression leads to plant hypertrophy in mesophyll cells, probably mainly mediated by UPA20 (PubMed:17962565). In resistant plants induces the h
   3283..3999    +  CDS            mVenus: mVenus is a basic (constitutively fluorescent) yellow fluorescent protein published in 2006, derived from Aequorea victoria. It is reported to be a rapidly-maturing monomer with moderate acid sensitivity.
   4040..4264    +  polyA_signal   bGH poly(A) signal: bovine growth hormone polyadenylation signal
   4268..4289    +  promoter       SV40 promoter (fragment): SV40 enhancer and early promoter
   4310..4738    +  rep_origin     f1 ori (sequence partly withheld): f1 bacteriophage origin of replication; arrow indicates direction of (+) strand synthesis
   4752..5081    +  promoter       SV40 promoter: SV40 enhancer and early promoter
   5130..6155    +  CDS            HygR: aminoglycoside phosphotransferase from E. coli; aph(4)-Ia; confers resistance to hygromycin
   6165..6290    +  CDS            ble (fragment): BLE_KLEPN - Experimental evidence at protein level: Swiss-Prot protein existence level 1. Binding protein with a strong affinity to the bleomycin family of antibiotics. Binds to CL990; an antimitotic-antibiotic compound. From Klebsiella pneumoniae.
   6285..6406    +  polyA_signal   SV40 poly(A) signal: SV40 polyadenylation signal
   6479..6495    -  protein_bind   lac operator: The lac repressor binds to the lac operator to inhibit transcription in E. coli. This inhibition can be relieved by adding lactose or isopropyl-β-D-thiogalactopyranoside (IPTG). lac repressor encoded by lacI
   6503..6533    -  promoter       lac promoter: promoter for the E. coli lac operon
   6548..6569    -  protein_bind   CAP binding site: CAP binding activates transcription in the presence of cAMP. E. coli catabolite activator protein
   6582..6674    -  CDS            lacI (fragment): lac repressor; lacI; The lac repressor binds to the lac operator to inhibit transcription in E. coli. This inhibition can be relieved by adding lactose or isopropyl-β-D-thiogalactopyranoside (IPTG).
   6857..7442    -  rep_origin     ori: high-copy-number ColE1/pMB1/pBR322/pUC origin of replication
   7613..8473    -  CDS            AmpR: β-lactamase; bla; confers resistance to ampicillin, carbenicillin, and related antibiotics
   8474..8578    -  promoter       AmpR promoter: bla
>Addgene plasmid #49624 | pTH-HD(C)-mVenus | depositor full sequence | sequence record 74758 | pTH-HD(C)-mVenus sequence 8609 bps
ACGGATCGGGAGATCTCCCGATCCCCTATGGTGCACTCTCAGTACAATCTGCTCTGATGCCGCATAGTTA
AGCCAGTATCTGCTCCCTGCTTGTGTGTTGGAGGTCGCTGAGTAGTGCGCGAGCAAAATTTAAGCTACAA
CAAGGCAAGGCTTGACCGACAATTCCATGAAGAATCTGCTTAGGGTTAGGCGTTTTGCGCTGCTTCGCGA
TGTACGGGCCAGATATACGCGTTGACATTGATTATTGACTAGTTATTAATAGTAATCAATTACGGGGTCA
TTAGTTCATAGCCCATATATGGAGTTCCGCGTTACATAACTTACGGTAAATGGCCCGCCTGGCTGACCGC
CCAACGACCCCCGCCCATTGACGTCAATAATGACGTATGTTCCCATAGTAACGCCAATAGGGACTTTCCA
TTGACGTCAATGGGTGGAGTATTTACGGTAAACTGCCCACTTGGCAGTACATCAAGTGTATCATATGCCA
AGTACGCCCCCTATTGACGTCAATGACGGTAAATGGCCCGCCTGGCATTATGCCCAGTACATGACCTTAT
GGGACTTTCCTACTTGGCAGTACATCTACGTATTAGTCATCGCTATTACCATGGTGATGCGGTTTTGGCA
GTACATCAATGGGCGTGGATAGCGGTTTGACTCACGGGGATTTCCAAGTCTCCACCCCATTGACGTCAAT
GGGAGTTTGTTTTGGCACCAAAATCAACGGGACTTTCCAAAATGTCGTAACAACTCCGCCCCATTGACGC
AAATGGGCGGTAGGCGTGTACGGTGGGAGGTCTATATAAGCAGAGCTCTCCCTATCAGTGATAGAGATCT
CCCTATCAGTGATAGAGATCGTCGACGAGCTCGTTTAGTGAACCGTCAGATCGCCTGGAGACGCCATCCA
CGCTGTTTTGACCTCCATAGAAGACACCGGGACCGATCCAGCCTGGCGCGCCGGTTCTGGATCCGGTTCT
CAATTGGGTTCTACCGGTTAGGGGCCACCATGGACTATAAGGACCACGACGGAGACTACAAGGATCATGA
TATTGATTACAAAGACGATGACGATAAGATGGCCCCAAAGAAGAAGCGGAAGGTCGGTATCCACGGAGTC
CCAGCAGCCGTAGATTTGAGAACTTTGGGATATTCACAGCAGCAGCAGGAAAAGATCAAGCCCAAAGTGA
GGTCGACAGTCGCGCAGCATCACGAAGCGCTGGTGGGTCATGGGTTTACACATGCCCACATCGTAGCCTT
GTCGCAGCACCCTGCAGCCCTTGGCACGGTCGCCGTCAAGTACCAGGACATGATTGCGGCGTTGCCGGAA
GCCACACATGAGGCGATCGTCGGTGTGGGGAAACAGTGGAGCGGAGCCCGAGCGCTTGAGGCCCTGTTGA
CGGTCGCGGGAGAGCTGAGAGGGCCTCCCCTTCAGCTGGACACGGGCCAGTTGCTGAAGATCGCGAAGCG
GGGAGGAGTCACGGCGGTCGAGGCGGTGCACGCGTGGCGCAATGCGCTCACGGGAGCACCCCTCAACCTG
ACAGAGACCGCGGCCGCATTAGGCACCCCAGGCTTTACACTTTATGCTTCCGGCTCGTATAATGTGTGGA
TTTTGAGTTAGGATCCGTCGAGATTTTCAGGAGCTAAGGAAGCTAAAATGGAGAAAAAAATCACTGGATA
TACCACCGTTGATATATCCCAATGGCATCGTAAAGAACATTTTGAGGCATTTCAGTCAGTTGCTCAATGT
ACCTATAACCAGACCGTTCAGCTGGATATTACGGCCTTTTTAAAGACCGTAAAGAAAAATAAGCACAAGT
TTTATCCGGCCTTTATTCACATTCTTGCCCGCCTGATGAATGCTCATCCGGAATTCCGTATGGCAATGAA
AGACGGTGAGCTGGTGATATGGGATAGTGTTCACCCTTGTTACACCGTTTTCCATGAGCAAACTGAAACG
TTTTCATCGCTCTGGAGTGAATACCACGACGATTTCCGGCAGTTTCTACACATATATTCGCAAGATGTGG
CGTGTTACGGTGAAAACCTGGCCTATTTCCCTAAAGGGTTTATTGAGAATATGTTTTTCGTCTCAGCCAA
TCCCTGGGTGAGTTTCACCAGTTTTGATTTAAACGTGGCCAATATGGACAACTTCTTCGCCCCCGTTTTC
ACCATGGGCAAATATTATACGCAAGGCGACAAGGTGCTGATGCCGCTGGCGATTCAGGTTCATCATGCCG
TTTGTGATGGCTTCCATGTCGGCAGAATGCTTAATGAATTACAACAGTACTGCGATGAGTGGCAGGGCGG
GGCGTAAAGATCTGGATCCGGCTTACTAAAAGCCAGATAACAGTATGCGTATTTGCGCGCTGATTTTTGC
GGTATAAGAATATATACTGATATGTATACCCGAAGTATGTCAAAAAGAGGTATGCTATGAAGCAGCGTAT
TACAGTGACAGTTGACAGCGACAGCTATCAGTTGCTCAAGGCATATATGATGTCAATATCTCCGGTCTGG
TAAGCACAACCATGCAGAATGAAGCCCGTCGTCTGCGTGCCGAACGCTGGAAAGCGGAAAATCAGGAAGG
GATGGCTGAGGTCGCCCGGTTTATTGAAATGAACGGCTCTTTTGCTGACGAGAACAGGGGCTGGTGAAAT
GCAGTTTAAGGTTTACACCTATAAAAGAGAGAGCCGTTATCGTCTGTTTGTGGATGTACAGAGTGATATT
ATTGACACGCCCGGGCGACGGATGGTGATCCCCCTGGCCAGTGCACGTCTGCTGTCAGATAAAGTCTCCC
GTGAACTTTACCCGGTGGTGCATATCGGGGATGAAAGCTGGCGCATGATGACCACCGATATGGCCAGTGT
GCCGGTCTCCGTTATCGGGGAAGAAGTGGCTGATCTCAGCCACCGCGAAAATGACATCAAAAACGCCATT
AACCTGATGTTCTGGGGAATATAAATGTCAGGCTCCCTTATACACAGCCAGTCTGCAGGTCGACGGTCTC
GACTCACGCCTGAGCAGGTAGTGGCTATTGCATCCCATGACGGGGGCAGACCCGCACTGGAGTCAATCGT
GGCCCAGCTTTCGAGGCCGGACCCCGCGCTGGCCGCACTCACTAATGATCATCTTGTAGCGCTGGCCTGC
CTCGGCGGACGACCCGCCTTGGATGCGGTGAAGAAGGGGCTCCCGCACGCGCCTGCATTGATTAAGCGGA
CCAACAGAAGGATTCCCGAGAGGACATCACATCGAGTGGCAGGCCTGCAGGGAAGTGGAAGTATGGTGAG
CAAGGGCGAGGAGCTGTTCACCGGGGTGGTGCCCATCCTGGTCGAGCTGGACGGCGACGTAAACGGCCAC
AAGTTCAGCGTGTCCGGCGAGGGCGAGGGCGATGCCACCTACGGCAAGCTGACCCTGAAGCTGATCTGCA
CCACCGGCAAGCTGCCCGTGCCCTGGCCCACCCTCGTGACCACCCTGGGCTACGGCCTGCAGTGCTTCGC
CCGCTACCCCGACCACATGAAGCAGCACGACTTCTTCAAGTCCGCCATGCCCGAAGGCTACGTCCAGGAG
CGCACCATCTTCTTCAAGGACGACGGCAACTACAAGACCCGCGCCGAGGTGAAGTTCGAGGGCGACACCC
TGGTGAACCGCATCGAGCTGAAGGGCATCGACTTCAAGGAGGACGGCAACATCCTGGGGCACAAGCTGGA
GTACAACTACAACAGCCACAACGTCTATATCACCGCCGACAAGCAGAAGAACGGCATCAAGGCCAACTTC
AAGATCCGCCACAACATCGAGGACGGCGGCGTGCAGCTCGCCGACCACTACCAGCAGAACACCCCCATCG
GCGACGGCCCCGTGCTGCTGCCCGACAACCACTACCTGAGCTACCAGTCCAAGCTGAGCAAAGACCCCAA
CGAGAAGCGCGATCACATGGTCCTGCTGGAGTTCGTGACCGCCGCCGGGATCACTCTCGGCATGGACGAG
CTGTACAAGTAGTCTAGAGGGCCCGTTTAAACCCGCTGATCAGCCTCGACTGTGCCTTCTAGTTGCCAGC
CATCTGTTGTTTGCCCCTCCCCCGTGCCTTCCTTGACCCTGGAAGGTGCCACTCCCACTGTCCTTTCCTA
ATAAAATGAGGAAATTGCATCGCATTGTCTGAGTAGGTGTCATTCTATTCTGGGGGGTGGGGTGGGGCAG
GACAGCAAGGGGGAGGATTGGGAAGACAATAGCAGGCATGCTGGGGATGCGGTGGGCTCTATGGCTTCTG
AGGCGGAAAGAACCAGCTGGGGCTCTAGGGGGTATCCCC
[124 nt withheld, positions 4310-4433]
C
[91 nt withheld, positions 4435-4525]
A
[49 nt withheld, positions 4527-4575]
CCTTTGACGTTGGAGTCCACGTTCTTT
[37 nt withheld, positions 4603-4639]
ACCCTATCTCGGTCTATTCTTTTGATTTATAAGGGATTTTGCCGATTTCGGCCTATTGGTTAAAAAATGA
GCTGATTTAACAAAAATTTAACGCGAATTAATTCTGTGGAATGTGTGTCAGTTAGGGTGTGGAAAGTCCC
CAGGCTCCCCAGCAGGCAGAAGTATGCAAAGCATGCATCTCAATTAGTCAGCAACCAGGTGTGGAAAGTC
CCCAGGCTCCCCAGCAGGCAGAAGTATGCAAAGCATGCATCTCAATTAGTCAGCAACCATAGTCCCGCCC
CTAACTCCGCCCATCCCGCCCCTAACTCCGCCCAGTTCCGCCCATTCTCCGCCCCATGGCTGACTAATTT
TTTTTATTTATGCAGAGGCCGAGGCCGCCTCTGCCTCTGAGCTATTCCAGAAGTAGTGAGGAGGCTTTTT
TGGAGGCCTAGGCTTTTGCAAAAAGCTCCCGGGAGCTTGTATATCCATTTTCGGATCTGATCAGCACGTG
ATGAAAAAGCCTGAACTCACCGCGACGTCTGTCGAGAAGTTTCTGATCGAAAAGTTCGACAGCGTCTCCG
ACCTGATGCAGCTCTCGGAGGGCGAAGAATCTCGTGCTTTCAGCTTCGATGTAGGAGGGCGTGGATATGT
CCTGCGGGTAAATAGCTGCGCCGATGGTTTCTACAAAGATCGTTATGTTTATCGGCACTTTGCATCGGCC
GCGCTCCCGATTCCGGAAGTGCTTGACATTGGGGAATTCAGCGAGAGCCTGACCTATTGCATCTCCCGCC
GTGCACAGGGTGTCACGTTGCAAGACCTGCCTGAAACCGAACTGCCCGCTGTTCTGCAGCCGGTCGCGGA
GGCCATGGATGCGATCGCTGCGGCCGATCTTAGCCAGACGAGCGGGTTCGGCCCATTCGGACCGCAAGGA
ATCGGTCAATACACTACATGGCGTGATTTCATATGCGCGATTGCTGATCCCCATGTGTATCACTGGCAAA
CTGTGATGGACGACACCGTCAGTGCGTCCGTCGCGCAGGCTCTCGATGAGCTGATGCTTTGGGCCGAGGA
CTGCCCCGAAGTCCGGCACCTCGTGCACGCGGATTTCGGCTCCAACAATGTCCTGACGGACAATGGCCGC
ATAACAGCGGTCATTGACTGGAGCGAGGCGATGTTCGGGGATTCCCAATACGAGGTCGCCAACATCTTCT
TCTGGAGGCCGTGGTTGGCTTGTATGGAGCAGCAGACGCGCTACTTCGAGCGGAGGCATCCGGAGCTTGC
AGGATCGCCGCGGCTCCGGGCGTATATGCTCCGCATTGGTCTTGACCAACTCTATCAGAGCTTGGTTGAC
GGCAATTTCGATGATGCAGCTTGGGCGCAGGGTCGATGCGACGCAATCGTCCGATCCGGAGCCGGGACTG
TCGGGCGTACACAAATCGCCCGCAGAAGCGCGGCCGTCTGGACCGATGGCTGTGTAGAAGTACTCGCCGA
TAGTGGAAACCGACGCCCCAGCACTCGTCCGAGGGCAAAGGAATAGCACGTGCTACGAGATTTCGATTCC
ACCGCCGCCTTCTATGAAAGGTTGGGCTTCGGAATCGTTTTCCGGGACGCCGGCTGGATGATCCTCCAGC
GCGGGGATCTCATGCTGGAGTTCTTCGCCCACCCCAACTTGTTTATTGCAGCTTATAATGGTTACAAATA
AAGCAATAGCATCACAAATTTCACAAATAAAGCATTTTTTTCACTGCATTCTAGTTGTGGTTTGTCCAAA
CTCATCAATGTATCTTATCATGTCTGTATACCGTCGACCTCTAGCTAGAGCTTGGCGTAATCATGGTCAT
AGCTGTTTCCTGTGTGAAATTGTTATCCGCTCACAATTCCACACAACATACGAGCCGGAAGCATAAAGTG
TAAAGCCTGGGGTGCCTAATGAGTGAGCTAACTCACATTAATTGCGTTGCGCTCACTGCCCGCTTTCCAG
TCGGGAAACCTGTCGTGCCAGCTGCATTAATGAATCGGCCAACGCGCGGGGAGAGGCGGTTTGCGTATTG
GGCGCTCTTCCGCTTCCTCGCTCACTGACTCGCTGCGCTCGGTCGTTCGGCTGCGGCGAGCGGTATCAGC
TCACTCAAAGGCGGTAATACGGTTATCCACAGAATCAGGGGATAACGCAGGAAAGAACATGTGAGCAAAA
GGCCAGCAAAAGGCCAGGAACCGTAAAAAGGCCGCGTTGCTGGCGTTTTTCCATAGGCTCCGCCCCCCTG
ACGAGCATCACAAAAATCGACGCTCAAGTCAGAGGTGGCGAAACCCGACAGGACTATAAAGATACCAGGC
GTTTCCCCCTGGAAGCTCCCTCGTGCGCTCTCCTGTTCCGACCCTGCCGCTTACCGGATACCTGTCCGCC
TTTCTCCCTTCGGGAAGCGTGGCGCTTTCTCATAGCTCACGCTGTAGGTATCTCAGTTCGGTGTAGGTCG
TTCGCTCCAAGCTGGGCTGTGTGCACGAACCCCCCGTTCAGCCCGACCGCTGCGCCTTATCCGGTAACTA
TCGTCTTGAGTCCAACCCGGTAAGACACGACTTATCGCCACTGGCAGCAGCCACTGGTAACAGGATTAGC
AGAGCGAGGTATGTAGGCGGTGCTACAGAGTTCTTGAAGTGGTGGCCTAACTACGGCTACACTAGAAGAA
CAGTATTTGGTATCTGCGCTCTGCTGAAGCCAGTTACCTTCGGAAAAAGAGTTGGTAGCTCTTGATCCGG
CAAACAAACCACCGCTGGTAGCGGTTTTTTTGTTTGCAAGCAGCAGATTACGCGCAGAAAAAAAGGATCT
CAAGAAGATCCTTTGATCTTTTCTACGGGGTCTGACGCTCAGTGGAACGAAAACTCACGTTAAGGGATTT
TGGTCATGAGATTATCAAAAAGGATCTTCACCTAGATCCTTTTAAATTAAAAATGAAGTTTTAAATCAAT
CTAAAGTATATATGAGTAAACTTGGTCTGACAGTTACCAATGCTTAATCAGTGAGGCACCTATCTCAGCG
ATCTGTCTATTTCGTTCATCCATAGTTGCCTGACTCCCCGTCGTGTAGATAACTACGATACGGGAGGGCT
TACCATCTGGCCCCAGTGCTGCAATGATACCGCGAGAACCACGCTCACCGGCTCCAGATTTATCAGCAAT
AAACCAGCCAGCCGGAAGGGCCGAGCGCAGAAGTGGTCCTGCAACTTTATCCGCCTCCATCCAGTCTATT
AATTGTTGCCGGGAAGCTAGAGTAAGTAGTTCGCCAGTTAATAGTTTGCGCAACGTTGTTGCCATTGCTA
CAGGCATCGTGGTGTCACGCTCGTCGTTTGGTATGGCTTCATTCAGCTCCGGTTCCCAACGATCAAGGCG
AGTTACATGATCCCCCATGTTGTGCAAAAAAGCGGTTAGCTCCTTCGGTCCTCCGATCGTTGTCAGAAGT
AAGTTGGCCGCAGTGTTATCACTCATGGTTATGGCAGCACTGCATAATTCTCTTACTGTCATGCCATCCG
TAAGATGCTTTTCTGTGACTGGTGAGTACTCAACCAAGTCATTCTGAGAATAGTGTATGCGGCGACCGAG
TTGCTCTTGCCCGGCGTCAATACGGGATAATACCGCGCCACATAGCAGAACTTTAAAAGTGCTCATCATT
GGAAAACGTTCTTCGGGGCGAAAACTCTCAAGGATCTTACCGCTGTTGAGATCCAGTTCGATGTAACCCA
CTCGTGCACCCAACTGATCTTCAGCATCTTTTACTTTCACCAGCGTTTCTGGGTGAGCAAAAACAGGAAG
GCAAAATGCCGCAAAAAAGGGAATAAGGGCGACACGGAAATGTTGAATACTCATACTCTTCCTTTTTCAA
TATTATTGAAGCATTTATCAGGGTTATTGTCTCATGAGCGGATACATATTTGAATGTATTTAGAAAAATA
AACAAATAGGGGTTCCGCGCACATTTCCCCGAAAAGTGCCACCTGACGTC
