>Addgene plasmid #49624 | pTH-HD(C)-mVenus | addgene partial sequence | sequence record 76187 | CMV-F
CTATATAAGCAGAGCTCTCCCTATCAGTGATAGAGATCTCCCTATCAGTGATAGAGATCGTCGACGAGCT
CGTTTAGTGAACCGTCAGATCGCCTGGAGACGCCATCCACGCTGTTTTGACCTCCATAGAAGACACCGGG
ACCGATCCAGCCTGGCGCGCCGGTTCTGGATCCGGTTCTCAATTGGGTTCTACCGGTTAGGGGCCACCAT
GGACTATAAGGACCACGACGGAGACTACAAGGATCATGATATTGATTACAAAGACGATGACGATAAGATG
GCCCCAAAGAAGAAGCGGAAGGTCGGTATCCACGGAGTCCCAGCAGCCGTAGATTTGAGAACTTTGGGAT
ATTCACAGCAGCAGCAGGAAAAGATCAAGCCCAAAGTGAGGTCGACAGTCGCGCAGCATCACGAAGCGCT
GGTGGGTCATGGGTTTACACATGCCCACATCGTAGCCTTGTCGCAGCACCCTGCAGCCCTTGGCACGGTC
GCCGTCAAGTACCAGGACATGATTGCGGCGTTGCCGGAAGCCACACATGAGGCGATCGTCGGTGTGGGGA
AACAGTGGAGCGGAGCCCGAGCGCTTGAGGCCCTGTTGACGGTCGCGGGAGAGCTGAGAGGGCCTCCCCT
TCAGCTGGACACGGGCCAGTTGCTGAAGATCGCGAAGCGGGGAGGAGTCACGGCGGTCGAGGCGGTGCAC
GCGTGGCGCAATGCGCTCACGGGAGCACCCCTCAACCTGACAGAGACCGCGGCCGCATTAGGCACCCCAG
GCTTTACACTTTATGCTTCCGGCTCGTATAATGTGTGGATTTTGAGTTAGGATCCGTCGAGATTTTCAGG
AGCTAAGGAAGCTAAAATGGAGAAAAAAATCACTGGATATACCACCGTTGATATATCCCAATGGCATCGT
AAAGAACATTTTGAGGCATTTCAGTCAGTTGCTCAATGTACCTATAACCAGACCGTTCAGCTGGATATTA
CGGCCTTTTTAAAG
