>Addgene plasmid #49624 | pTH-HD(C)-mVenus | addgene partial sequence | sequence record 76651 | ccdb-fwd 5'-GCATGATGACCACCGATATG-3'
GGTCTCCGTTATCGGGGAAGAAGTGGCTGATCTCAGCCACCGCGAAAATGACATCAAAAACGCCATTAAC
CTGATGTTCTGGGGAATATAAATGTCAGGCTCCCTTATACACAGCCAGTCTGCAGGTCGACGGTCTCGAC
TCACGCCTGAGCAGGTAGTGGCTATTGCATCCCATGACGGGGGCAGACCCGCACTGGAGTCAATCGTGGC
CCAGCTTTCGAGGCCGGACCCCGCGCTGGCCGCACTCACTAATGATCATCTTGTAGCGCTGGCCTGCCTC
GGCGGACGACCCGCCTTGGATGCGGTGAAGAAGGGGCTCCCGCACGCGCCTGCATTGATTAAGCGGACCA
ACAGAAGGATTCCCGAGAGGACATCACATCGAGTGGCAGGCCTGCAGGGAAGTGGAAGTATGGTGAGCAA
GGGCGAGGAGCTGTTCACCGGGGTGGTGCCCATCCTGGTCGAGCTGGACGGCGACGTAAACGGCCACAAG
TTCAGCGTGTCCGGCGAGGGCGAGGGCGATGCCACCTACGGCAAGCTGACCCTGAAGCTGATCTGCACCA
CCGGCAAGCTGCCCGTGCCCTGGCCCACCCTCGTGACCACCCTGGGCTACGGCCTGCAGTGCTTCGCCCG
CTACCCCGACCACATGAAGCAGCACGACTTCTTCAAGTCCGCCATGCCCGAAGGCTACGTCCAGGAGCGC
ACCATCTTCTTCAAGGACGACGGCAACTACAAGACCCGCGCCGAGGTGAAGTTCGAGGGCGACACCCTGG
TGAACCGCATCGAGCTGAAGGGCATCGACTTCAAGGAGGACGGCAACATCCTGGGGCACAAGCTGGAGTA
CAACTACAACAGCCACAACGTCTATATCACCGCCGACAAGCAGAAGAACGGCATCAAGGCCAACTTCA
