>Addgene plasmid #49624 | pTH-HD(C)-mVenus | addgene partial sequence | sequence record 77708 | BGH-rev 5'-TAGAAGGCACAGTCGAGG-3'
TACTTGTACAGCTCGTCCATGCCGAGAGTGATCCCGGCGGCGGTCACGAACTCCAGCAGGACCATGTGAT
CGCGCTTCTCGTTGGGGTCTTTGCTCAGCTTGGACTGGTAGCTCAGGTAGTGGTTGTCGGGCAGCAGCAC
GGGGCCGTCGCCGATGGGGGTGTTCTGCTGGTAGTGGTCGGCGAGCTGCACGCCGCCGTCCTCGATGTTG
TGGCGGATCTTGAAGTTGGCCTTGATGCCGTTCTTCTGCTTGTCGGCGGTGATATAGACGTTGTGGCTGT
TGTAGTTGTACTCCAGCTTGTGCCCCAGGATGTTGCCGTCCTCCTTGAAGTCGATGCCCTTCAGCTCGAT
GCGGTTCACCAGGGTGTCGCCCTCGAACTTCACCTCGGCGCGGGTCTTGTAGTTGCCGTCGTCCTTGAAG
AAGATGGTGCGCTCCTGGACGTAGCCTTCGGGCATGGCGGACTTGAAGAAGTCGTGCTGCTTCATGTGGT
CGGGGTAGCGGGCGAAGCACTGCAGGCCGTAGCCCAGGGTGGTCACGAGGGTGGGCCAGGGCACGGGCAG
CTTGCCGGTGGTGCAGATCAGCTTCAGGGTCAGCTTGCCGTAGGTGGCATCGCCCTCGCCCTCGCCGGAC
ACGCTGAACTTGTGGCCGTTTACGTCGCCGTCCAGCTCGACCAGGATGGGCACCACCCCGGTGAACAGCT
CCTCGCCCTTGCTCACCATACTTCCACTTCCCTGCAGGCCTGCCACTCGATGTGATGTCCTCTCGGGAAT
CCTTCTGTTGGTCCGCTTAATCAATGCAGGCGCGTGCGGGAGCCCCTTCTTCACCGCATCCAAGGCGGGT
CGTCCGCCGAGGCAGGCCAGCGCTACAAGATGATC
